>Addgene plasmid #76747 | DCLK1 gRNA (BRDN0001147487) | addgene full sequence | sequence record 186426 | Addgene Assembled Sequence
CCCGGGTGCAAAGATGGATAAAGTTTTAAACAGAGAGGAATCTTTGCAGCTAATGGACCTTCTAGGTCTT
GAAAGGAGTGGGAATTGGCTCCGGTGCCCGTCAGTGGGCAGAGCGCACATCGCCCACAGTCCCCGAGAAG
TTGGGGGGAGGGGTCGGCAATTGATCCGGTGCCTAGAGAAGGTGGCGCGGGGTAAACTGGGAAAGTGATG
TCGTGTACTGGCTCCGCCTTTTTCCCGAGGGTGGGGGAGAACCGTATATAAGTGCAGTAGTCGCCGTGAA
CGTTCTTTTTCGCAACGGGTTTGCCGCCAGAACACAGGTAAGTGCCGTGTGTGGTTCCCGCGGGCCTGGC
CTCTTTACGGGTTATGGCCCTTGCGTGCCTTGAATTACTTCCACCTGGCTGCAGTACGTGATTCTTGATC
CCGAGCTTCGGGTTGGAAGTGGGTGGGAGAGTTCGAGGCCTTGCGCTTAAGGAGCCCCTTCGCCTCGTGC
TTGAGTTGAGGCCTGGCCTGGGCGCTGGGGCCGCCGCGTGCGAATCTGGTGGCACCTTCGCGCCTGTCTC
GCTGCTTTCGATAAGTCTCTAGCCATTTAAAATTTTTGATGACCTGCTGCGACGCTTTTTTTCTGGCAAG
ATAGTCTTGTAAATGCGGGCCAAGATCTGCACACTGGTATTTCGGTTTTTGGGGCCGCGGGCGGCGACGG
GGCCCGTGCGTCCCAGCGCACATGTTCGGCGAGGCGGGGCCTGCGAGCGCGGCCACCGAGAATCGGACGG
GGGTAGTCTCAAGCTGGCCGGCCTGCTCTGGTGCCTGGCCTCGCGCCGCCGTGTATCGCCCCGCCCTGGG
CGGCAAGGCTGGCCCGGTCGGCACCAGTTGCGTGAGCGGAAAGATGGCCGCTTCCCGGCCCTGCTGCAGG
GAGCTCAAAATGGAGGACGCGGCGCTCGGGAGAGCGGGCGGGTGAGTCACCCACACAAAGGAAAAGGGCC
TTTCCGTCCTCAGCCGTCGCTTCATGTGACTCCACGGAGTACCGGGCGCCGTCCAGGCACCTCGATTAGT
TCTCGAGCTTTTGGAGTACGTCGTCTTTAGGTTGGGGGGAGGGGTTTTATGCGATGGAGTTTCCCCACAC
TGAGTGGGTGGAGACTGAAGTTAGGCCAGCTTGGCACTTGATGTAATTCTCCTTGGAATTTGCCCTTTTT
GAGTTTGGATCTTGGTTCATTCTCAAGCCTCAGACAGTGGTTCAAAGTTTTTTTCTTCCATTTCAGGTGT
CGTGACGTACGGCCACCATGACCGAGTACAAGCCCACGGTGCGCCTCGCCACCCGCGACGACGTCCCCAG
GGCCGTACGCACCCTCGCCGCCGCGTTCGCCGACTACCCCGCCACGCGCCACACCGTCGATCCGGACCGC
CACATCGAGCGGGTCACCGAGCTGCAAGAACTCTTCCTCACGCGCGTCGGGCTCGACATCGGCAAGGTGT
GGGTCGCGGACGACGGCGCCGCCGTGGCGGTCTGGACCACGCCGGAGAGCGTCGAAGCGGGGGCGGTGTT
CGCCGAGATCGGCCCGCGCATGGCCGAGTTGAGCGGTTCCCGGCTGGCCGCGCAGCAACAGATGGAAGGC
CTCCTGGCGCCGCACCGGCCCAAGGAGCCCGCGTGGTTCCTGGCCACCGTCGGAGTCTCGCCCGACCACC
AGGGCAAGGGTCTGGGCAGCGCCGTCGTGCTCCCCGGAGTGGAGGCGGCCGAGCGCGCCGGGGTGCCCGC
CTTCCTGGAGACCTCCGCGCCCCGCAACCTCCCCTTCTACGAGCGGCTCGGCTTCACCGTCACCGCCGAC
GTCGAGGTGCCCGAAGGACCGCGCACCTGGTGCATGACCCGCAAGCCCGGTGCCTGAACGCGTTAAGTCG
ACAATCAACCTCTGGATTACAAAATTTGTGAAAGATTGACTGGTATTCTTAACTATGTTGCTCCTTTTAC
GCTATGTGGATACGCTGCTTTAATGCCTTTGTATCATGCTATTGCTTCCCGTATGGCTTTCATTTTCTCC
TCCTTGTATAAATCCTGGTTGCTGTCTCTTTATGAGGAGTTGTGGCCCGTTGTCAGGCAACGTGGCGTGG
TGTGCACTGTGTTTGCTGACGCAACCCCCACTGGTTGGGGCATTGCCACCACCTGTCAGCTCCTTTCCGG
GACTTTCGCTTTCCCCCTCCCTATTGCCACGGCGGAACTCATCGCCGCCTGCCTTGCCCGCTGCTGGACA
GGGGCTCGGCTGTTGGGCACTGACAATTCCGTGGTGTTGTCGGGGAAATCATCGTCCTTTCCTTGGCTGC
TCGCCTGTGTTGCCACCTGGATTCTGCGCGGGACGTCCTTCTGCTACGTCCCTTCGGCCCTCAATCCAGC
GGACCTTCCTTCCCGCGGCCTGCTGCCGGCTCTGCGGCCTCTTCCGCGTCTTCGCCTTCGCCCTCAGACG
AGTCGGATCTCCCTTTGGGCCGCCTCCCCGCGTCGACTTTAAGACCAATGACTTACAAGGCAGCTGTAGA
TCTTAGCCACTTTTTAAAAGAAAAGGGGGGACTGGAAGGGCTAATTCACTCCCAACGAAGACAAGATCTG
CTTTTTGCTTGTACTGGGTCTCTCTGGTTAGACCAGATCTGAGCCTGGGAGCTCTCTGGCTAACTAGGGA
ACCCACTGCTTAAGCCTCAATAAAGCTTGCCTTGAGTGCTTCAAGTAGTGTGTGCCCGTCTGTTGTGTGA
CTCTGGTAACTAGAGATCCCTCAGACCCTTTTAGTCAGTGTGGAAAATCTCTAGCAGTACGTATAGTAGT
TCATGTCATCTTATTATTCAGTATTTATAACTTGCAAAGAAATGAATATCAGAGAGTGAGAGGAACTTGT
TTATTGCAGCTTATAATGGTTACAAATAAAGCAATAGCATCACAAATTTCACAAATAAAGCATTTTTTTC
ACTGCATTCTAGTTGTGGTTTGTCCAAACTCATCAATGTATCTTATCATGTCTGGCTCTAGCTATCCCGC
CCCTAACTCCGCCCATCCCGCCCCTAACTCCGCCCAGTTCCGCCCATTCTCCGCCCCATGGCTGACTAAT
TTTTTTTATTTATGCAGAGGCCGAGGCCGCCTCGGCCTCTGAGCTATTCCAGAAGTAGTGAGGAGGCTTT
TTTGGAGGCCTAGGGACGTACCCAATTCGCCCTATAGTGAGTCGTATTACGCGCGCTCACTGGCCGTCGT
TTTACAACGTCGTGACTGGGAAAACCCTGGCGTTACCCAACTTAATCGCCTTGCAGCACATCCCCCTTTC
GCCAGCTGGCGTAATAGCGAAGAGGCCCGCACCGATCGCCCTTCCCAACAGTTGCGCAGCCTGAATGGCG
AATGGG
[124 nt withheld, positions 3367-3490]
C
[91 nt withheld, positions 3492-3582]
A
[49 nt withheld, positions 3584-3632]
CCTTTGACGTTGGAGTCCACGTTCTTT
[37 nt withheld, positions 3660-3696]
ACCCTATCTCGGTCTATTCTTTTGATTTATAAGGGATTTTGCCGATTTCGGCCTATTGGTTAAAAAATGA
GCTGATTTAACAAAAATTTAACGCGAATTTTAACAAAATATTAACGCTTACAATTTAGGTGGCACTTTTC
GGGGAAATGTGCGCGGAACCCCTATTTGTTTATTTTTCTAAATACATTCAAATATGTATCCGCTCATGAG
ACAATAACCCTGATAAATGCTTCAATAATATTGAAAAAGGAAGAGTATGAGTATTCAACATTTCCGTGTC
GCCCTTATTCCCTTTTTTGCGGCATTTTGCCTTCCTGTTTTTGCTCACCCAGAAACGCTGGTGAAAGTAA
AAGATGCTGAAGATCAGTTGGGTGCACGAGTGGGTTACATCGAACTGGATCTCAACAGCGGTAAGATCCT
TGAGAGTTTTCGCCCCGAAGAACGTTTTCCAATGATGAGCACTTTTAAAGTTCTGCTATGTGGCGCGGTA
TTATCCCGTATTGACGCCGGGCAAGAGCAACTCGGTCGCCGCATACACTATTCTCAGAATGACTTGGTTG
AGTACTCACCAGTCACAGAAAAGCATCTTACGGATGGCATGACAGTAAGAGAATTATGCAGTGCTGCCAT
AACCATGAGTGATAACACTGCGGCCAACTTACTTCTGACAACGATCGGAGGACCGAAGGAGCTAACCGCT
TTTTTGCACAACATGGGGGATCATGTAACTCGCCTTGATCGTTGGGAACCGGAGCTGAATGAAGCCATAC
CAAACGACGAGCGTGACACCACGATGCCTGTAGCAATGGCAACAACGTTGCGCAAACTATTAACTGGCGA
ACTACTTACTCTAGCTTCCCGGCAACAATTAATAGACTGGATGGAGGCGGATAAAGTTGCAGGACCACTT
CTGCGCTCGGCCCTTCCGGCTGGCTGGTTTATTGCTGATAAATCTGGAGCCGGTGAGCGTGGGTCTCGCG
GTATCATTGCAGCACTGGGGCCAGATGGTAAGCCCTCCCGTATCGTAGTTATCTACACGACGGGGAGTCA
GGCAACTATGGATGAACGAAATAGACAGATCGCTGAGATAGGTGCCTCACTGATTAAGCATTGGTAACTG
TCAGACCAAGTTTACTCATATATACTTTAGATTGATTTAAAACTTCATTTTTAATTTAAAAGGATCTAGG
TGAAGATCCTTTTTGATAATCTCATGACCAAAATCCCTTAACGTGAGTTTTCGTTCCACTGAGCGTCAGA
CCCCGTAGAAAAGATCAAAGGATCTTCTTGAGATCCTTTTTTTCTGCGCGTAATCTGCTGCTTGCAAACA
AAAAAACCACCGCTACCAGCGGTGGTTTGTTTGCCGGATCAAGAGCTACCAACTCTTTTTCCGAAGGTAA
CTGGCTTCAGCAGAGCGCAGATACCAAATACTGTTCTTCTAGTGTAGCCGTAGTTAGGCCACCACTTCAA
GAACTCTGTAGCACCGCCTACATACCTCGCTCTGCTAATCCTGTTACCAGTGGCTGCTGCCAGTGGCGAT
AAGTCGTGTCTTACCGGGTTGGACTCAAGACGATAGTTACCGGATAAGGCGCAGCGGTCGGGCTGAACGG
GGGGTTCGTGCACACAGCCCAGCTTGGAGCGAACGACCTACACCGAACTGAGATACCTACAGCGTGAGCT
ATGAGAAAGCGCCACGCTTCCCGAAGGGAGAAAGGCGGACAGGTATCCGGTAAGCGGCAGGGTCGGAACA
GGAGAGCGCACGAGGGAGCTTCCAGGGGGAAACGCCTGGTATCTTTATAGTCCTGTCGGGTTTCGCCACC
TCTGACTTGAGCGTCGATTTTTGTGATGCTCGTCAGGGGGGCGGAGCCTATGGAAAAACGCCAGCAACGC
GGCCTTTTTACGGTTCCTGGCCTTTTGCTGGCCTTTTGCTCACATGTTCTTTCCTGCGTTATCCCCTGAT
TCTGTGGATAACCGTATTACCGCCTTTGAGTGAGCTGATACCGCTCGCCGCAGCCGAACGACCGAGCGCA
GCGAGTCAGTGAGCGAGGAAGCGGAAGAGCGCCCAATACGCAAACCGCCTCTCCCCGCGCGTTGGCCGAT
TCATTAATGCAGCTGGCACGACAGGTTTCCCGACTGGAAAGCGGGCAGTGAGCGCAACGCAATTAATGTG
AGTTAGCTCACTCATTAGGCACCCCAGGCTTTACACTTTATGCTTCCGGCTCGTATGTTGTGTGGAATTG
TGAGCGGATAACAATTTCACACAGGAAACAGCTATGACCATGATTACGCCAAGCGCGCAATTAACCCTCA
CTAAAGGGAACAAAAGCTGGAGCTGCAAGCTTAATGTAGTCTTATGCAATACTCTTGTAGTCTTGCAACA
TGGTAACGATGAGTTAGCAACATGCCTTACAAGGAGAGAAAAAGCACCGTGCATGCCGATTGGTGGAAGT
AAGGTGGTACGATCGTGCCTTATTAGGAAGGCAACAGACGGGTCTGACATGGATTGGACGAACCACTGAA
TTGCCGCATTGCAGAGATATTGTATTTAAGTGCCTAGCTCGATACATAAACGGGTCTCTCTGGTTAGACC
AGATCTGAGCCTGGGAGCTCTCTGGCTAACTAGGGAACCCACTGCTTAAGCCTCAATAAAGCTTGCCTTG
AGTGCTTCAAGTAGTGTGTGCCCGTCTGTTGTGTGACTCTGGTAACTAGAGATCCCTCAGACCCTTTTAG
TCAGTGTGGAAAATCTCTAGCAGTGGCGCCCGAACAGGGACTTGAAAGCGAAAGGGAAACCAGAGGAGCT
CTCTCGACGCAGGACTCGGCTTGCTGAAGCGCGCACGGCAAGAGGCGAGGGGCGGCGACTGGTGAGTACG
CCAAAAATTTTGACTAGCGGAGGCTAGAAGGAGAGAGATGGGTGCGAGAGCGTCAGTATTAAGCGGGGGA
GAATTAGATCGCGATGGGAAAAAATTCGGTTAAGGCCAGGGGGAAAGAAAAAATATAAATTAAAACATAT
AGTATGGGCAAGCAGGGAGCTAGAACGATTCGCAGTTAATCCTGGCCTGTTAGAAACATCAGAAGGCTGT
AGACAAATACTGGGACAGCTACAACCATCCCTTCAGACAGGATCAGAAGAACTTAGATCATTATATAATA
CAGTAGCAACCCTCTATTGTGTGCATCAAAGGATAGAGATAAAAGACACCAAGGAAGCTTTAGACAAGAT
AGAGGAAGAGCAAAACAAAAGTAAGACCACCGCACAGCAAGCGGCCGCTGATCTTCAGACCTGGAGGAGG
AGATATGAGGGACAATTGGAGAAGTGAATTATATAAATATAAAGTAGTAAAAATTGAACCATTAGGAGTA
GCACCCACCAAGGCAAAGAGAAGAGTGGTGCAGAGAGAAAAAAGAGCAGTGGGAATAGGAGCTTTGTTCC
TTGGGTTCTTGGGAGCAGCAGGAAGCACTATGGGCGCAGCGTCAATGACGCTGACGGTACAGGCCAGACA
ATTATTGTCTGGTATAGTGCAGCAGCAGAACAATTTGCTGAGGGCTATTGAGGCGCAACAGCATCTGTTG
CAACTCACAGTCTGGGGCATCAAGCAGCTCCAGGCAAGAATCCTGGCTGTGGAAAGATACCTAAAGGATC
AACAGCTCCTGGGGATTTGGGGTTGCTCTGGAAAACTCATTTGCACCACTGCTGTGCCTTGGAATGCTAG
TTGGAGTAATAAATCTCTGGAACAGATTTGGAATCACACGACCTGGATGGAGTGGGACAGAGAAATTAAC
AATTACACAAGCTTAATACACTCCTTAATTGAAGAATCGCAAAACCAGCAAGAAAAGAATGAACAAGAAT
TATTGGAATTAGATAAATGGGCAAGTTTGTGGAATTGGTTTAACATAACAAATTGGCTGTGGTATATAAA
ATTATTCATAATGATAGTAGGAGGCTTGGTAGGTTTAAGAATAGTTTTTGCTGTACTTTCTATAGTGAAT
AGAGTTAGGCAGGGATATTCACCATTATCGTTTCAGACCCACCTCCCAACCCCGAGGGGACCCAGAGAGG
GCCTATTTCCCATGATTCCTTCATATTTGCATATACGATACAAGGCTGTTAGAGAGATAATTAGAATTAA
TTTGACTGTAAACACAAAGATATTAGTACAAAATACGTGACGTAGAAAGTAATAATTTCTTGGGTAGTTT
GCAGTTTTAAAATTATGTTTTAAAATGGACTATCATATGCTTACCGTAACTTGAAAGTATTTCGATTTCT
TGGCTTTATATATCTTGTGGAAAGGACGAAACACCGCTACAGAGCTCTCAGCATGGGTTTTAGAGCTAGA
AATAGCAAGTTAAAATAAGGCTAGTCCGTTATCAACTTGAAAAAGTGGCACCGAGTCGGTGCTTTTTTAA
GCTTGGCGTAACTAGATCTTGAGACAAATGGCAGTATTCATCCACAATTTTAAAAGAAAAGGGGGGATTG
GGGGGTACAGTGCAGGGGAAAGAATAGTAGACATAATAGCAACAGACATACAAACTAAAGAATTACAAAA
ACAAATTACAAAAATTCAAAATTTTCGGGTTTATTACAGGGACAGCAGAGATCCACTTTGGCGCCGGCTC
GAGGGGG
Features (pLannotate 1.2.2; 29 found; start..end, strand, type, name):
     14..80      +  CDS            small t antigen (fragment): SV40 (simian virus 40) small t antigen
    106..317     +  promoter       EF-1α core promoter: core promoter for human elongation factor EF-1α
    318..1256    +  intron         EF-1α intron A: intron upstream of the start codon of human EF-1α
   1278..1877    +  CDS            PuroR (fragment): puromycin N-acetyltransferase; pac from Streptomyces; confers resistance to puromycin
   1893..2481    +  misc_feature   WPRE: woodchuck hepatitis virus posttranscriptional regulatory element
   2532..2551    +  misc_feature   cPPT/CTS (fragment): central polypurine tract and central termination sequence of HIV-1
   2553..2786    +  LTR            3' LTR (ΔU3): self-inactivating 3' long terminal repeat (LTR) from HIV-1
   2864..2985    +  polyA_signal   SV40 poly(A) signal: SV40 polyadenylation signal
   3025..3160    +  rep_origin     SV40 ori: SV40 origin of replication
   3181..3199    -  promoter       T7 promoter: promoter for bacteriophage T7 RNA polymerase
   3207..3362    +  CDS            lacZα (fragment): LacZα fragment of β-galactosidase; lacZ fragment
   3367..3795    +  rep_origin     f1 ori (sequence partly withheld): f1 bacteriophage origin of replication; arrow indicates direction of (+) strand synthesis
   3848..3952    +  promoter       AmpR promoter: bla
   3953..4813    +  CDS            AmpR: β-lactamase; bla; confers resistance to ampicillin, carbenicillin, and related antibiotics
   4984..5572    +  rep_origin     ori: high-copy-number ColE1/pMB1/pBR322/pUC origin of replication
   5755..5847    +  CDS            lacI (fragment): lac repressor; lacI; The lac repressor binds to the lac operator to inhibit transcription in E. coli. This inhibition can be relieved by adding lactose or isopropyl-β-D-thiogalactopyranoside (IPTG).
   5860..5881    +  protein_bind   CAP binding site: CAP binding activates transcription in the presence of cAMP. E. coli catabolite activator protein
   5896..5926    +  promoter       lac promoter: promoter for the E. coli lac operon
   5934..5950    +  protein_bind   lac operator: The lac repressor binds to the lac operator to inhibit transcription in E. coli. This inhibition can be relieved by adding lactose or isopropyl-β-D-thiogalactopyranoside (IPTG). lac repressor encoded by lacI
   5995..6013    +  promoter       T3 promoter: promoter for bacteriophage T3 RNA polymerase
   6041..6267    +  promoter       RSV promoter: Rous sarcoma virus enhancer/promoter
   6268..6448    +  LTR            5' LTR (truncated): truncated 5' long terminal repeat (LTR) from HIV-1
   6495..6620    +  misc_feature   HIV-1 Ψ: packaging signal of human immunodeficiency virus type 1
   6604..6967    +  CDS            HIV-1 gag (fragment): gag protein from human immunodeficiency virus 1; gag
   7113..7346    +  misc_feature   RRE: The Rev response element (RRE) of HIV-1 allows for Rev-dependent mRNA export from the nucleus to the cytoplasm.
   7723..7749    +  CDS            Rev (fragment): human immunodeficiency virus 1 (HIV-1) Rev protein; rev; enhances nuclear export of unspliced and incompletely spliced viral mRNAs
   7753..7993    +  promoter       U6 promoter: RNA polymerase III promoter for human U6 snRNA
   8023..8098    +  misc_RNA       gRNA scaffold: guide RNA scaffold for the Streptococcus pyogenes CRISPR/Cas9 system
   8154..8271    +  misc_feature   cPPT/CTS: central polypurine tract and central termination sequence of HIV-1
