[The description below was written by a language model from this plasmid's Addgene catalogue record and pLannotate feature annotations shown in this document.]
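Description:
DCLK1 gRNA (BRDN0001147487) is a third-generation lentiviral guide RNA plasmid built on the lentiGuide-Puro backbone and designed to target human DCLK1 (doublecortin-like kinase 1) for CRISPR-Cas9 editing in mammalian cells. It is propagated in E. coli as a high-copy plasmid through a ColE1/pUC-type origin with ampicillin selection (AmpR). The backbone also carries an f1 origin, an SV40 origin and poly(A) signal, and remnants of lac and T7/T3 cloning-vector sequences.

The lentiviral transfer cassette begins with an RSV promoter fused to a truncated HIV-1 5' LTR, which makes genomic RNA production Tat-independent. This is followed by the Ψ packaging signal with a partial gag fragment, the Rev response element for nuclear export of the unspliced genome, and a cPPT/CTS that aids nuclear import. It ends in a self-inactivating ΔU3 3' LTR.

Within this frame, a human U6 RNA polymerase III promoter drives the DCLK1-specific spacer joined to the Streptococcus pyogenes gRNA scaffold. A separate EF-1α core promoter with intron A drives puromycin N-acetyltransferase, so transduced cells can be selected with puromycin, and a WPRE downstream enhances transcript expression.

The depositor notes that the guide was designed against several DCLK1 reference transcripts. The plasmid does not encode Cas9, so it must be used with a separate Cas9 vector such as lentiCas9-Blast or in cells already expressing Cas9. It is an individual clone from a human kinome gRNA collection and comes from work on optimized sgRNA design for higher on-target activity and fewer off-target effects. Its typical use is knockout of DCLK1.
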