Addgene plasmid #76747: DCLK1 gRNA (BRDN0001147487)
Purpose: 3rd generation lentiviral gRNA plasmid targeting human DCLK1
Depositing lab: John Doench & David Root. Depositing organization: Broad Institute. Publication: Optimized sgRNA design to maximize activity and minimize off-target effects of CRISPR-Cas9. Doench JG, Fusi N, Sullender M, Hegde M, Vaimberg EW, Donovan KF, Smith I, Tothova Z, Wilen C, Orchard R, Virgin HW, Listgarten J, Root DE. Nat Biotechnol. 2016 Jan 18. doi: 10.1038/nbt.3437. PubMed 26780180.
Backbone
  Vector backbone: lentiGuide-Puro
  Backbone manufacturer: Zhang Lab (Addgene plasmid # 52963)
  Vector type: Mammalian Expression, Lentiviral, CRISPR
  Selectable markers: Puromycin
Growth in bacteria
  Bacterial resistance: Ampicillin, 100 μg/mL
  Growth temperature: 37°C
  Growth strain: DH5alpha
  Copy number: High Copy
Gene/Insert
  Gene/Insert name: DCLK1 (alt names: DCLK1; NM_001195415.1)
  gRNA/shRNA sequence: CTACAGAGCTCTCAGCATGG
  Species: H. sapiens (human)
  Entrez Gene: DCLK1 (a.k.a. CL1, CLICK1, DCAMKL1, DCDC3A, DCLK)
  Promoter: hU6
  Cloning method: Unknown
  Sequencing primers: 5′ U6-F; 3′ pS2-R
Terms and licenses: Academic/Nonprofit Terms; Industry Terms: Not Available to Industry
Depositor comments: The gRNA was designed to target the following Genbank reference sequence(s): NM_001195415.1,NM_001195416.1,NM_004734.4. Note that this plasmid does NOT contain Cas9. It should be used in conjunction with lentiCas9-Blast (Addgene #52962) or otherwise with cell lines already expressing Cas9. Browse the full kinome gRNA library at http://www.addgene.org/pooled-library/broadgpp-human-kinome/ or visit http://www.broadinstitute.org/rnai/public/ for detailed protocols and information.
How to cite: DCLK1 gRNA (BRDN0001147487) was a gift from John Doench & David Root (Addgene plasmid # 76747 ; http://n2t.net/addgene:76747 ; RRID:Addgene_76747)
