>Addgene plasmid #76747 | DCLK1 gRNA (BRDN0001147487) | depositor partial sequence | sequence record 144207 | Target Sequence
CTACAGAGCTCTCAGCATGG
