>Addgene plasmid #76747 | DCLK1 gRNA (BRDN0001147487) | addgene partial sequence | sequence record 186425 | hU6-F
GTAGAAAGTAATAATTTCTTGGGTAGTTTGCAGTTTTAAAATTATGTTTTAAAATGGACTATCATATGCT
TACCGTAACTTGAAAGTATTTCGATTTCTTGGCTTTATATATCTTGTGGAAAGGACGAAACACCGCTACA
GAGCTCTCAGCATGGGTTTTAGAGCTAGAAATAGCAAGTTAAAATAAGGCTAGTCCGTTATCAACTTGAA
AAAGTGGCACCGAGTCGGTGCTTTTTTAAGCTTGGCGTAACTAGATCTTGAGACAAATGGCAGTATTCAT
CCACAATTTTAAAAGAAAAGGGGGGATTGGGGGGTACAGTGCAGGGGAAAGAATAGTAGACATAATAGCA
ACAGACATACAAACTAAAGAATTACAAAAACAAATTACAAAAATTCAAAATTTTCGGGTTTATTACAGGG
ACAGCAGAGATCCACTTTGGCGCCGGCTCGAGGGGGCCCGGGTGCAAAGATGGATAAAGTTTTAAACAGA
GAGGAATCTTTGCAGCTAATGGACCTTCTAGGTCTTGAAAGGAGTGGGAATTGGCTCCGGTGCCCGTCAG
TGGGCAGAGC
